Addgene plasmid #57124: mPA-GFP-CD81-10
Purpose: Localization: Tetraspanin/Membrane, Excitation: 400 / 504, Emission: 515 / 517
Depositing lab: Michael Davidson. Depositing organization: Florida State University, Tallahassee.
Backbone
  Vector backbone: mPA-GFP
  Backbone size w/o insert (bp): 4750
  Vector type: Mammalian Expression
  Selectable markers: Neomycin (select with G418)
Growth in bacteria
  Bacterial resistance: Kanamycin, 50 μg/mL
  Growth temperature: 37°C
  Growth strain: DH5alpha
  Copy number: High Copy
Gene/Insert
  Gene/Insert name: CD81 (alt name: NM_004356)
  Species: H. sapiens (human)
  Entrez Gene: CD81 (a.k.a. CVID6, S5.7, TAPA1, TSPAN28)
  Promoter: CMV
  Tag / fusion protein: mPA-GFP
  Cloning method: Unknown
  Sequencing primers: 5′ CMV-F; 3′ SV40pA-R
Terms and licenses: Academic/Nonprofit Terms; Industry Terms
Depositor comments: . Excitation = 400 / 504; Emission = 515 / 517
How to cite: mPA-GFP-CD81-10 was a gift from Michael Davidson (Addgene plasmid # 57124 ; http://n2t.net/addgene:57124 ; RRID:Addgene_57124)
