[The description below was written by a language model from this plasmid's Addgene catalogue record.]
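Description:
mPA-GFP-CD81-10 is a mammalian expression plasmid that produces human CD81 (also known as TAPA1 or TSPAN28), a tetraspanin membrane protein, fused to the monomeric photoactivatable green fluorescent protein mPA-GFP. It is built on an mPA-GFP backbone of about 4.75 kb without the insert. In bacteria it is maintained as a high-copy plasmid under kanamycin selection, and it carries a neomycin resistance marker so that transfected mammalian cells can be selected with G418. The record does not include a feature table, so the origin of replication and the precise layout of the elements are not documented. The use of an SV40 polyA reverse sequencing primer suggests that the expression cassette ends in an SV40 polyadenylation signal.

Expression of the fusion is driven by the CMV promoter, a strong constitutive promoter in most mammalian cell lines. The record lists mPA-GFP as the tag but does not state whether it sits at the N- or C-terminus of CD81. The "10" in the name may refer to a linker length, but this is not explained in the record. The listed spectral values, excitation 400 / 504 nm and emission 515 / 517 nm, correspond to the two states of the photoactivatable protein. In general, PA-GFP is weakly fluorescent under ~488–504 nm excitation until irradiated with near-violet light, after which its green fluorescence increases strongly.

The stated purpose is labelling of tetraspanin and membrane localization. The construct suits live-cell imaging in which a chosen pool of CD81 is photoactivated and then followed over time, for example to track membrane diffusion or trafficking.
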