>Addgene plasmid #57124 | mPA-GFP-CD81-10 | depositor partial sequence | sequence record 88268 | insert sequence
GCTAGCGCTACCGGTCGCCACCATGGTGAGCAAGGGCGAGGAGCTGTTCACCGGGGTGGTGCCCATCCTG
GTCGAGCTGGACGGCGACGTAAACGGCCACAAGTTCAGCGTGTCCGGCGAGGGCGAGGGCGATGCCACCT
ACGGCAAGCTGACCCTGAAGTTCATCTGCACCACCGGCAAGCTGCCCGTGCCCTGGCCCACCCTCGTGAC
CACCTTCAGCTACGGCGTGCAGTGCTTCAGCCGCTACCCCGACCACATGAAGCAGCACGACTTCTTCAAG
TCCGCCATGCCCGAAGGCTACGTCCAGGAGCGCACCATCTTCTTCAAGGACGACGGCAACTACAAGACCC
GCGCCGAGGTGAAGTTCGAGGGCGACACCCTGGTGAACCGCATCGAGCTGAAGGGCATCGACTTCAAGGA
GGACGGCAACATCCTGGGGCACAAGCTGGAGTACAACTACAACAGCCACAACGTCTATATCATGGCCGAC
AAGCAGAAGAACGGCATCAAGGCCAACTTCAAGATCCGCCACAACATCGAGGACGGCAGCGTGCAGCTCG
CCGACCACTACCAGCAGAACACCCCCATCGGCGACGGCCCCGTGCTGCTGCCCGACAACCACTACCTGAG
CCACCAGTCCAAGCTGAGCAAAGACCCCAACGAGAAGCGCGATCACATGGTCCTGCTGGAGTTCGTGACC
GCCGCCGGGATCACTCTCGGCATGGACGAGCTGTACAAGTCCGGACTCAGATCTCGAGCTCAAGCTTCCG
GAGTGGAGGGCTGCACCAAGTGCATCAAGTACCTGCTCTTCGTCTTCAATTTCGTCTTCTGGCTGGCTGG
AGGCGTGATCCTGGGTGTGGCCCTGTGGCTCCGCCATGACCCGCAGACCACCAACCTCCTGTATCTGGAG
CTGGGAGACAAGCCCGCGCCCAACACCTTCTATGTAGGCATCTACATCCTCATCGCTGTGGGCGCTGTCA
TGATGTTCGTTGGCTTCCTGGGCTGCTACGGGGCCATCCAGGAATCCCAGTGCCTGCTGGGGACGTTCTT
CACCTGCCTGGTCATCCTGTTTGCCTGTGAGGTGGCCGCCGGCATCTGGGGCTTTGTCAACAAGGACCAG
ATCGCCAAGGATGTGAAGCAGTTCTATGACCAGGCCCTACAGCAGGCCGTGGTGGATGATGACGCCAACA
ACGCCAAGGCTGTGGTGAAGACCTTCCACGAGACGCTTGACTGCTGTGGCTCCAGCACACTGACTGCTTT
GACCACCTCAGTGCTCAAGAACAATTTGTGTCCCTCGGGCAGCAACATCATCAGCAACCTCTTCAAGGAG
GACTGCCACCAGAAGATCGATGACCTCTTCTCCGGGAAGCTGTACCTCATCGGCATTGCTGCCATCGTGG
TCGCTGTGATCATGATCTTCGAGATGATCCTGAGCATGGTGCTGTGCTGTGGCATCCGGAACAGCTCCGT
GTACTGAGGCGGATCCAAGGGCGAATTCTGCAGTCGACGGTACCGCGGGCCCGGGATCCACCGGATCTAG
ATAACTGATCATAATCAGCC
