>Addgene plasmid #57124 | mPA-GFP-CD81-10 | addgene partial sequence | sequence record 105958 | N-ter GFP 5'-GGATCACTCTCGGCATGG-3'
CTCGAGCTCAAGCTTCCGGAGTGGAGGGCTGCACCAAGTGCATCAAGTACCTGCTCTTCGTCTTCAATTT
CGTCTTCTGGCTGGCTGGAGGCGTGATCCTGGGTGTGGCCCTGTGGCTCCGCCATGACCCGCAGACCACC
AACCTCCTGTATCTGGAGCTGGGAGACAAGCCCGCGCCCAACACCTTCTATGTAGGCATCTACATCCTCA
TCGCTGTGGGCGCTGTCATGATGTTCGTTGGCTTCCTGGGCTGCTACGGGGCCATCCAGGAATCCCAGTG
CCTGCTGGGGACGTTCTTCACCTGCCTGGTCATCCTGTTTGCCTGTGAGGTGGCCGCCGGCATCTGGGGC
TTTGTCAACAAGGACCAGATCGCCAAGGATGTGAAGCAGTTCTATGACCAGGCCCTACAGCAGGCCGTGG
TGGATGATGACGCCAACAACGCCAAGGCTGTGGTGAAGACCTTCCACGAGACGCTTGACTGCTGTGGCTC
CAGCACACTGACTGCTTTGACCACCTCAGTGCTCAAGAACAATTTGTGTCCCTCGGGCAGCAACATCATC
AGCAACCTCTTCAAGGAGGACTGCCACCAGAAGATCGATGACCTCTTCTCCGGGAAGCTGTACCTCATCG
GCATTGCTGCCATCGTGGTCGCTGTGATCATGATCTTCGAGATGATCCTGAGCATGGTGCTGTGCTGTGG
CATCCGGAACAGCTCCGTGTACTGAGGCGGATCCAAGGGCGAATTCTGCAGTCGACGGTACCGCGGGCCC
GGGATCCACCGGATCTAGATAACTGATCATAATCAGCCATACCACATTTGTAGAGGTTTTACTTGCTTTA
A
